>Addgene plasmid #216099 | pMV_AA090 | addgene full sequence | sequence record 431399 | Addgene NGS Result
GTCGACGGATCGGGAGATCTCCCGATCCCCTATGGTGCACTCTCAGTACAATCTGCTCTGATGCCGCATA
GTTAAGCCAGTATCTGCTCCCTGCTTGTGTGTTGGAGGTCGCTGAGTAGTGCGCGAGCAAAATTTAAGCT
ACAACAAGGCAAGGCTTGACCGACAATTGCATGAAGAATCTGCTTAGGGTTAGGCGTTTTGCGCTGCTTC
GCGATGTACGGGCCAGATATACGCGTTGACATTGATTATTGACTAGTTATTAATAGTAATCAATTACGGG
GTCATTAGTTCATAGCCCATATATGGAGTTCCGCGTTACATAACTTACGGTAAATGGCCCGCCTGGCTGA
CCGCCCAACGACCCCCGCCCATTGACGTCAATAATGACGTATGTTCCCATAGTAACGCCAATAGGGACTT
TCCATTGACGTCAATGGGTGGAGTATTTACGGTAAACTGCCCACTTGGCAGTACATCAAGTGTATCATAT
GCCAAGTACGCCCCCTATTGACGTCAATGACGGTAAATGGCCCGCCTGGCATTATGCCCAGTACATGACC
TTATGGGACTTTCCTACTTGGCAGTACATCTACGTATTAGTCATCGCTATTACCATGGTGATGCGGTTTT
GGCAGTACATCAATGGGCGTGGATAGCGGTTTGACTCACGGGGATTTCCAAGTCTCCACCCCATTGACGT
CAATGGGAGTTTGTTTTGGCACCAAAATCAACGGGACTTTCCAAAATGTCGTAACAACTCCGCCCCATTG
ACGCAAATGGGCGGTAGGCGTGTACGGTGGGAGGTCTATATAAGCAGCGCGTTTTGCCTGTACTGGGTCT
CTCTGGTTAGACCAGATCTGAGCCTGGGAGCTCTCTGGCTAACTAGGGAACCCACTGCTTAAGCCTCAAT
AAAGCTTGCCTTGAGTGCTTCAAGTAGTGTGTGCCCGTCTGTTGTGTGACTCTGGTAACTAGAGATCCCT
CAGACCCTTTTAGTCAGTGTGGAAAATCTCTAGCAGTGGCGCCCGAACAGGGACTTGAAAGCGAAAGGGA
AACCAGAGGAGCTCTCTCGACGCAGGACTCGGCTTGCTGAAGCGCGCACGGCAAGAGGCGAGGGGCGGCG
ACTGGTGAGTACGCCAAAAATTTTGACTAGCGGAGGCTAGAAGGAGAGAGATGGGTGCGAGAGCGTCAGT
ATTAAGCGGGGGAGAATTAGATCGCGATGGGAAAAAATTCGGTTAAGGCCAGGGGGAAAGAAAAAATATA
AATTAAAACATATAGTATGGGCAAGCAGGGAGCTAGAACGATTCGCAGTTAATCCTGGCCTGTTAGAAAC
ATCAGAAGGCTGTAGACAAATACTGGGACAGCTACAACCATCCCTTCAGACAGGATCAGAAGAACTTAGA
TCATTATATAATACAGTAGCAACCCTCTATTGTGTGCATCAAAGGATAGAGATAAAAGACACCAAGGAAG
CTTTAGACAAGATAGAGGAAGAGCAAAACAAAAGTAAGACCACCGCACAGCAAGCGGCCGCTGATCTTCA
GACCTGGAGGAGGAGATATGAGGGACAATTGGAGAAGTGAATTATATAAATATAAAGTAGTAAAAATTGA
ACCATTAGGAGTAGCACCCACCAAGGCAAAGAGAAGAGTGGTGCAGAGAGAAAAAAGAGCAGTGGGAATA
GGAGCTTTGTTCCTTGGGTTCTTGGGAGCAGCAGGAAGCACTATGGGCGCAGCGTCAATGACGCTGACGG
TACAGGCCAGACAATTATTGTCTGGTATAGTGCAGCAGCAGAACAATTTGCTGAGGGCTATTGAGGCGCA
ACAGCATCTGTTGCAACTCACAGTCTGGGGCATCAAGCAGCTCCAGGCAAGAATCCTGGCTGTGGAAAGA
TACCTAAAGGATCAACAGCTCCTGGGGATTTGGGGTTGCTCTGGAAAACTCATTTGCACCACTGCTGTGC
CTTGGAATGCTAGTTGGAGTAATAAATCTCTGGAACAGATTTGGAATCACACGACCTGGATGGAGTGGGA
CAGAGAAATTAACAATTACACAAGCTTAATACACTCCTTAATTGAAGAATCGCAAAACCAGCAAGAAAAG
AATGAACAAGAATTATTGGAATTAGATAAATGGGCAAGTTTGTGGAATTGGTTTAACATAACAAATTGGC
TGTGGTATATAAAATTATTCATAATGATAGTAGGAGGCTTGGTAGGTTTAAGAATAGTTTTTGCTGTACT
TTCTATAGTGAATAGAGTTAGGCAGGGATATTCACCATTATCGTTTCAGACCCACCTCCCAACCCCGAGG
GGACCCGACAGGCCCGAAGGAATAGAAGAAGAAGGTGGAGAGAGAGACAGAGACAGATCCATTCGATTAG
TGAACGGATCGGCACTGCGTGCGCCAATTCTGCAGACAAATGGCAGTATTCATCCACAATTTTAAAAGAA
AAGGGGGGATTGGGGGGTACAGTGCAGGGGAAAGAATAGTAGACATAATAGCAACAGACATACAAACTAA
AGAATTACAAAAACAAATTACAAAAATTCAAAATTTTCGGGTTTATTACAGGGACAGCAGAGATCCAGTT
TGGTTAATTAAGGTACCGGGCAGAGGTCTCGCTTTTTTCGAGACAACACGGCTCCGGTGCCCGTCAGTGG
GCAGAGCGCACATCGCCCACAGTCCCCGAGAAGTTGGGGGGAGGGGTCGGCAATTGATCCGGTGCCTAGA
GAAGGTGGCGCGGGGTAAACTGGGAAAGTGATGTCGTGTACTGGCTCCGCCTTTTTCCCGAGGGTGGGGG
AGAACCGTATATAAGTGCAGTAGTCGCCGTGAACGTTCTTTTTCGCAACGGGTTTGCCGCCAGAACACAG
GTAAGTGCCGTGTGTGGTTCCCGCGGGCCTGGCCTCTTTACGGGTTATGGCCCTTGCGTGCCTTGAATTA
CTTCCACCTGGCTGCAGTACGTGATTCTTGATCCCGAGCTTCGGGTTGGAAGTGGGTGGGAGAGTTCGAG
GCCTTGCGCTTAAGGAGCCCCTTCGCCTCGTGCTTGAGTTGAGGCCTGGCCTGGGCGCTGGGGCCGCCGC
GTGCGAATCTGGTGGCACCTTCGCGCCTGTCTCGCTGCTTTCGATAAGTCTCTAGCCATTTAAAATTTTT
GATGACCTGCTGCGACGCTTTTTTTCTGGCAAGATAGTCTTGTAAATGCGGGCCAAGATCTGCACACTGG
TATTTCGGTTTTTGGGGCCGCGGGCGGCGACGGGGCCCGTGCGTCCCAGCGCACATGTTCGGCGAGGCGG
GGCCTGCGAGCGCGGCCACCGAGAATCGGACGGGGGTAGTCTCAAGCTGGCCGGCCTGCTCTGGTGCCTG
GCCTCGCGCCGCCGTGTATCGCCCCGCCCTGGGCGGCAAGGCTGGCCCGGTCGGCACCAGTTGCGTGAGC
GGAAAGATGGCCGCTTCCCGGCCCTGCTGCAGGGAGCTCAAAATGGAGGACGCGGCGCTCGGGAGAGCGG
GCGGGTGAGTCACCCACACAAAGGAAAAGGGCCTTTCCGTCCTCAGCCGTCGCTTCATGTGACTCCACGG
AGTACCGGGCGCCGTCCAGGCACCTCGATTAGTTCTCGAGCTTTTGGAGTACGTCGTCTTTAGGTTGGGG
GGAGGGGTTTTATGCGATGGAGTTTCCCCACACTGAGTGGGTGGAGACTGAAGTTAGGCCAGCTTGGCAC
TTGATGTAATTCTCCTTGGAATTTGCCCTTTTTGAGTTTGGATCTTGGTTCATTCTCAAGCCTCAGACAG
TGGTTCAAAGTTTTTTTCTTCCATTTCAGGTGTCGTGAAGGAGCCACCATGGCCAAACGGACAGCCGACG
GAAGCGAGTTCGAGTCACCAAAGAAGAAGCGGAAAGTCGGCAGCACACAGTTCGAGGGCTTTACCAACCT
GTATCAGGTGAGCAAGACACTGCGGTTTGAGCTGATCCCACAGGGCAAGACCCTGAAGCACATCCAGGAG
CAGGGCTTCATCGAGGAGGACAAGGCCCGCAATGATCACTACAAGGAGCTGAAGCCCATCATCGATCGGA
TCTACAAGACCTATGCCGACCAGTGCCTGCAGCTGGTGCAGCTGGATTGGGAGAACCTGAGCGCCGCCAT
CGACTCCTATAGAAAGGAGAAAACCGAGGAGACAAGGAACGCCCTGATCGAGGAGCAGGCCACATATCGC
AATGCCATCCACGACTACTTCATCGGCCGGACAGACAACCTGACCGATGCCATCAATAAGAGACACGCCG
AGATCTACAAGGGCCTGTTCAAGGCCGAGCTGTTTAATGGCAAGGTGCTGAAGCAGCTGGGCACCGTGAC
CACAACCGAGCACGAGAACGCCCTGCTGCGGAGCTTCGACAAGTTTACAACCTACTTCTCCGGCTTTTAT
CGGAACAGGAAGAACGTGTTCAGCGCCGAGGATATCAGCACAGCCATCCCACACCGCATCGTGCAGGACA
ACTTCCCCAAGTTTAAGGAGAATTGTCACATCTTCACACGCCTGATCACCGCCGTGCCCAGCCTGCGGGA
GCACTTTGAGAACGTGAAGAAGGCCATCGGCATCTTCGTGAGCACCTCCATCGAGGAGGTGTTTTCCTTC
CCTTTTTATAACCAGCTGCTGACACAGACCCAGATCGACCTGTATAACCAGCTGCTGGGAGGAATCTCTC
GGGAGGCAGGCACCGAGAAGATCAAGGGCCTGAACGAGGTGCTGAATCTGGCCATCCAGAAGAATGATGA
GACAGCCCACATCATCGCCTCCCTGCCACACAGATTCATCCCCCTGTTTAAGCAGATCCTGTCCGATAGG
AACACCCTGTCTTTCATCCTGGAGGAGTTTAAGAGCGACGAGGAAGTGATCCAGTCCTTCTGCAAGTACA
AGACACTGCTGAGAAACGAGAACGTGCTGGAGACAGCCGAGGCCCTGTTTAACGAGCTGAACAGCATCGA
CCTGACACACATCTTCATCAGCCACAAGAAGCTGGAGACAATCAGCAGCGCCCTGTGCGACCACTGGGAT
ACACTGAGGAATGCCCTGTATGAGCGGAGAATCTCCGAGCTGACAGGCAAGATCACCAAGTCTGCCAAGG
AGAAGGTGCAGCGCAGCCTGAAGCACGAGGATATCAACCTGCAGGAGATCATCTCTGCCGCAGGCAAGGA
GCTGAGCGAGGCCTTCAAGCAGAAAACCAGCGAGATCCTGTCCCACGCACACGCCGCCCTGGATCAGCCA
CTGCCTACAACCCTGAAGAAGCAGGAGGAGAAGGAGATCCTGAAGTCTCAGCTGGACAGCCTGCTGGGCC
TGTACCACCTGCTGGACTGGTTTGCCGTGGATGAGTCCAACGAGGTGGACCCCGAGTTCTCTGCCCGGCT
GACCGGCATCAAGCTGGAGATGGAGCCTTCTCTGAGCTTCTACAACAAGGCCAGAAATTATGCCACCAAG
AAGCCCTACTCCGTGGAGAAGTTCAAGCTGAACTTTCAGATGCCTACACTGGCCCGCGGCTGGGACGTGA
ATCGGGAGAAGAACAATGGCGCCATCCTGTTTGTGAAGAACGGCCTGTACTATCTGGGCATCATGCCAAA
GCAGAAGGGCAGGTATAAGGCCCTGAGCTTCGAGCCCACAGAGAAAACCAGCGAGGGCTTTGATAAGATG
TACTATGACTACTTCCCTGATGCCGCCAAGATGATCCCAAAGTGCAGCACCCAGCTGAAGGCCGTGACAG
CCCACTTTCAGACCCACACAACCCCCATCCTGCTGTCCAACAATTTCATCGAGCCTCTGGAGATCACAAA
GGAGATCTACGACCTGAACAATCCTGAGAAGGAGCCAAAGAAGTTTCAGACAGCCTACGCCAAGAAAACC
GGCGACCAGAAGGGCTACAGAGAGGCCCTGTGCAAGTGGATCGACTTCACAAGGGATTTTCTGTCCAAGT
ATACCAAGACAACCTCTATCGATCTGTCTAGCCTGCGGCCATCCTCTCAGTATAAGGACCTGGGCGAGTA
CTATGCCGAGCTGAATCCCCTGCTGTACCACATCAGCTTCCAGAGAATCGCCGAGAAGGAGATCATGGAT
GCCGTGGAGACAGGCAAGCTGTACCTGTTCCAGATCTATAACAAGGACTTTGCCAAGGGCCACCACGGCA
AGCCTAATCTGCACACACTGTATTGGACCGGCCTGTTTTCTCCAGAGAACCTGGCCAAGACAAGCATCAA
GCTGAATGGCCAGGCCGAGCTGTTCTACCGCCCTAAGTCCAGGATGAAGAGGATGGCACACCGGCTGGGA
GAGAAGATGCTGAACAAGAAGCTGAAGGATCAGAAAACCCCAATCCCCGACACCCTGTACCAGGAGCTGT
ACGACTATGTGAATCACAGACTGTCCCACGACCTGTCTGATGAGGCCAGGGCCCTGCTGCCCAACGTGAT
CACCAAGGAGGTGTCTCACGAGATCATCAAGGATAGGCGCTTTACCAGCGACAAGTTCTTTTTCCACGTG
CCTATCACACTGAACTATCAGGCCGCCAATTCCCCATCTAAGTTCAACCAGAGGGTGAATGCCTACCTGA
AGGAGCACCCCGAGACACCTATCATCGGCATCGATCGGGGCGAGAGAAACCTGATCTATATCACAGTGAT
CGACTCCACCGGCAAGATCCTGGAGCAGCGGAGCCTGAACACCATCCAGCAGTTTGATTACCAGAAGAAG
CTGGACAACAGGGAGAAGGAGAGGGTGGCAGCAAGGCAGGCCTGGTCTGTGGTGGGCACAATCAAGGATC
TGAAGCAGGGCTATCTGAGCCAGGTCATCCACGAGATCGTGGACCTGATGATCCACTACCAGGCCGTGGT
GGTGCTGGAGAACCTGAATTTCGGCTTTAAGAGCAAGAGGACCGGCATCGCCGAGAAGGCCGTGTACCAG
CAGTTCGAGAAGATGCTGATCGATAAGCTGAATTGCCTGGTGCTGAAGGACTATCCAGCAGAGAAAGTGG
GAGGCGTGCTGAACCCATACCAGCTGACAGACCAGTTCACCTCCTTTGCCAAGATGGGCACCCAGTCTGG
CTTCCTGTTTTACGTGCCTGCCCCATATACATCTAAGATCGATCCCCTGACCGGCTTCGTGGACCCCTTC
GTGTGGAAAACCATCAAGAATCACGAGAGCCGCAAGCACTTCCTGGAGGGCTTCGACTTTCTGCACTACG
ACGTGAAAACCGGCGACTTCATCCTGCACTTTAAGATGAACAGAAATCTGTCCTTCCAGAGGGGCCTGCC
CGGCTTTATGCCTGCATGGGATATCGTGTTCGAGAAGAACGAGACACAGTTTGACGCCAAGGGCACCCCT
TTCATCGCCGGCAAGAGAATCGTGCCAGTGATCGAGAATCACAGATTCACCGGCAGATACCGGGACCTGT
ATCCTGCCAACGAGCTGATCGCCCTGCTGGAGGAGAAGGGCATCGTGTTCAGGGATGGCTCCAACATCCT
GCCAAAGCTGCTGGAGAATGACGATTCTCACGCCATCGACACCATGGTGGCCCTGATCCGCAGCGTGCTG
CAGATGCGGAACTCCAATGCCGCCACAGGCGAGGACTATATCAACAGCCCCGTGCGCGATCTGAATGGCG
TGTGCTTCGACTCCCGGTTTCAGAACCCAGAGTGGCCCATGGACGCCGATGCCAATGGCGCCTACCACAT
CGCCCTGAAGGGCCAGCTGCTGCTGAATCACCTGAAGGAGAGCAAGGATCTGAAGCTGCAGAACGGCATC
TCCAATCAGGACTGGCTGGCCTACATCCAGGAGCTGCGCAACGGGTCCAAAAGGCCGGCGGCCACGAAAA
AGGCCGGCCAGGCAAAAAAGAAAAAGGGATCCTACCCATACGATGTTCCAGATTACGCTTATCCCTACGA
CGTGCCTGATTATGCATACCCATATGATGTCCCCGACTATGCCGGAAGCGAGGGCAGAGGAAGCCTTCTA
ACATGCGGTGACGTGGAGGAGAATCCCGGCCCTTCCGGGATGGCCAAGCCTTTGTCTCAAGAAGAATCCA
CCCTCATTGAAAGAGCAACGGCTACAATCAACAGCATCCCCATCTCTGAGGACTACAGCGTCGCCAGCGC
AGCTCTCTCTAGCGACGGCCGCATCTTCACTGGTGTCAATGTATATCATTTTACTGGGGGACCTTGTGCA
GAACTCGTGGTGCTGGGCACTGCTGCTGCTGCGGCAGCTGGCAACCTGACTTGTATCGTCGCGATCGGAA
ATGAGAACAGGGGCATCTTGAGCCCCTGCGGACGGTGCCGACAGGTGCTTCTCGATCTGCATCCTGGGAT
CAAAGCCATAGTGAAGGACAGTGATGGACAGCCGACGGCAGTTGGGATTCGTGAATTGCTGCCCTCTGGT
TATGTGTGGGAGGGCTAATAAATTCGAAAATCAACCTCTGGATTACAAAATTTGTGAAAGATTGACTGGT
ATTCTTAACTATGTTGCTCCTTTTACGCTATGTGGATACGCTGCTTTAATGCCTTTGTATCATGCTATTG
CTTCCCGTATGGCTTTCATTTTCTCCTCCTTGTATAAATCCTGGTTGCTGTCTCTTTATGAGGAGTTGTG
GCCCGTTGTCAGGCAACGTGGCGTGGTGTGCACTGTGTTTGCTGACGCAACCCCCACTGGTTGGGGCATT
GCCACCACCTGTCAGCTCCTTTCCGGGACTTTCGCTTTCCCCCTCCCTATTGCCACGGCGGAACTCATCG
CCGCCTGCCTTGCCCGCTGCTGGACAGGGGCTCGGCTGTTGGGCACTGACAATTCCGTGGTGTTGTCGGG
GAAATCATCGTCCTTTCCTTGGCTGCTCGCCTGTGTTGCCACCTGGATTCTGCGCGGGACGTCCTTCTGC
TACGTCCCTTCGGCCCTCAATCCAGCGGACCTTCCTTCCCGCGGCCTGCTGCCGGCTCTGCGGCCTCTTC
CGCGTCCTCGCCTTCGCCCTCAGACGAGTCGGATCTCCCTTTGGGCCGCCTCCCCGCGTCGACTTTAAGA
CCAATGACTTACAAGGCAGCTGTAGATCTTAGCCACTTTTTAAAAGAAAAGGGGGGACTGGAAGGGCTAA
TTCACTCCCAACGAAGATAAGATCTGCTTTTTGCTTGTACTGGGTCTCTCTGGTTAGACCAGATCTGAGC
CTGGGAGCTCTCTGGCTAACTAGGGAACCCACTGCTTAAGCCTCAATAAAGCTTGCCTTGAGTGCTTCAA
GTAGTGTGTGCCCGTCTGTTGTGTGACTCTGGTAACTAGAGATCCCTCAGACCCTTTTAGTCAGTGTGGA
AAATCTCTAGCAGGGCCCGTTTAAACCCGCTGATCAGCCTCGACTGTGCCTTCTAGTTGCCAGCCATCTG
TTGTTTGCCCCTCCCCCGTGCCTTCCTTGACCCTGGAAGGTGCCACTCCCACTGTCCTTTCCTAATAAAA
TGAGGAAATTGCATCGCATTGTCTGAGTAGGTGTCATTCTATTCTGGGGGGTGGGGTGGGGCAGGACAGC
AAGGGGGAGGATTGGGAAGATAATAGCAGGCATGCTGGGGATGCGGTGGGCTCTATGGCTTCTGAGGCGG
AAAGAACCAGCTGGGGCTCTAGGGGGTATCCCC
[124 nt withheld, positions 9624-9747]
C
[91 nt withheld, positions 9749-9839]
A
[49 nt withheld, positions 9841-9889]
CCTTTGACGTTGGAGTCCACGTTCTTT
[37 nt withheld, positions 9917-9953]
ACCCTATCTCGGTCTATTCTTTTGATTTATAAGGGATTTTGCCGATTTCGGCCTATTGGTTAAAAAATGA
GCTGATTTAACAAAAATTTAACGCGAATTAATTCTGTGGAATGTGTGTCAGTTAGGGTGTGGAAAGTCCC
CAGGCTCCCCAGCAGGCAGAAGTATGCAAAGCATGCATCTCAATTAGTCAGCAACCAGGTGTGGAAAGTC
CCCAGGCTCCCCAGCAGGCAGAAGTATGCAAAGCATGCATCTCAATTAGTCAGCAACCATAGTCCCGCCC
CTAACTCCGCCCATCCCGCCCCTAACTCCGCCCAGTTCCGCCCATTCTCCGCCCCATGGCTGACTAATTT
TTTTTATTTATGCAGAGGCCGAGGCCGCCTCTGCCTCTGAGCTATTCCAGAAGTAGTGAGGAGGCTTTTT
TGGAGGCCTAGGCTTTTGCAAAAAGCTCCCGGGAGCTTGTATATCCATTTTCGGATCTGATCAGCACGTG
TTGACAATTAATCATCGGCATAGTATATCGGCATAGTATAATACGACAAGGTGAGGAACTAAACCATGGC
CAAGTTGACCAGTGCCGTTCCGGTGCTCACCGCGCGCGACGTCGCCGGAGCGGTCGAGTTCTGGACCGAC
CGGCTCGGGTTCTCCCGGGACTTCGTGGAGGACGACTTCGCCGGTGTGGTCCGGGACGACGTGACCCTGT
TCATCAGCGCGGTCCAGGACCAGGTGGTGCCGGACAACACCCTGGCCTGGGTGTGGGTGCGCGGCCTGGA
CGAGCTGTACGCCGAGTGGTCGGAGGTCGTGTCCACGAACTTCCGGGACGCCTCCGGGCCGGCCATGACC
GAGATCGGCGAGCAGCCGTGGGGGCGGGAGTTCGCCCTGCGCGACCCGGCCGGCAACTGCGTGCACTTCG
TGGCCGAGGAGCAGGACTGACACGTGCTACGAGATTTCGATTCCACCGCCGCCTTCTATGAAAGGTTGGG
CTTCGGAATCGTTTTCCGGGACGCCGGCTGGATGATCCTCCAGCGCGGGGATCTCATGCTGGAGTTCTTC
GCCCACCCCAACTTGTTTATTGCAGCTTATAATGGTTACAAATAAAGCAATAGCATCACAAATTTCACAA
ATAAAGCATTTTTTTCACTGCATTCTAGTTGTGGTTTGTCCAAACTCATCAATGTATCTTATCATGTCTG
TATACCGTCGACCTCTAGCTAGAGCTTGGCGTAATCATGGTCATAGCTGTTTCCTGTGTGAAATTGTTAT
CCGCTCACAATTCCACACAACATACGAGCCGGAAGCATAAAGTGTAAAGCCTGGGGTGCCTAATGAGTGA
GCTAACTCACATTAATTGCGTTGCGCTCACTGCCCGCTTTCCAGTCGGGAAACCTGTCGTGCCAGCTGCA
TTAATGAATCGGCCAACGCGCGGGGAGAGGCGGTTTGCGTATTGGGCGCTCTTCCGCTTCCTCGCTCACT
GACTCGCTGCGCTCGGTCGTTCGGCTGCGGCGAGCGGTATCAGCTCACTCAAAGGCGGTAATACGGTTAT
CCACAGAATCAGGGGATAACGCAGGAAAGAACATGTGAGCAAAAGGCCAGCAAAAGGCCAGGAACCGTAA
AAAGGCCGCGTTGCTGGCGTTTTTCCATAGGCTCCGCCCCCCTGACGAGCATCACAAAAATCGACGCTCA
AGTCAGAGGTGGCGAAACCCGACAGGACTATAAAGATACCAGGCGTTTCCCCCTGGAAGCTCCCTCGTGC
GCTCTCCTGTTCCGACCCTGCCGCTTACCGGATACCTGTCCGCCTTTCTCCCTTCGGGAAGCGTGGCGCT
TTCTCATAGCTCACGCTGTAGGTATCTCAGTTCGGTGTAGGTCGTTCGCTCCAAGCTGGGCTGTGTGCAC
GAACCCCCCGTTCAGCCCGACCGCTGCGCCTTATCCGGTAACTATCGTCTTGAGTCCAACCCGGTAAGAC
ACGACTTATCGCCACTGGCAGCAGCCACTGGTAACAGGATTAGCAGAGCGAGGTATGTAGGCGGTGCTAC
AGAGTTCTTGAAGTGGTGGCCTAACTACGGCTACACTAGAAGAACAGTATTTGGTATCTGCGCTCTGCTG
AAGCCAGTTACCTTCGGAAAAAGAGTTGGTAGCTCTTGATCCGGCAAACAAACCACCGCTGGTAGCGGTG
GTTTTTTTGTTTGCAAGCAGCAGATTACGCGCAGAAAAAAAGGATCTCAAGAAGATCCTTTGATCTTTTC
TACGGGGTCTGACGCTCAGTGGAACGAAAACTCACGTTAAGGGATTTTGGTCATGAGATTATCAAAAAGG
ATCTTCACCTAGATCCTTTTAAATTAAAAATGAAGTTTTAAATCAATCTAAAGTATATATGAGTAAACTT
GGTCTGACAGTTACCAATGCTTAATCAGTGAGGCACCTATCTCAGCGATCTGTCTATTTCGTTCATCCAT
AGTTGCCTGACTCCCCGTCGTGTAGATAACTACGATACGGGAGGGCTTACCATCTGGCCCCAGTGCTGCA
ATGATACCGCGAGACCCACGCTCACCGGCTCCAGATTTATCAGCAATAAACCAGCCAGCCGGAAGGGCCG
AGCGCAGAAGTGGTCCTGCAACTTTATCCGCCTCCATCCAGTCTATTAATTGTTGCCGGGAAGCTAGAGT
AAGTAGTTCGCCAGTTAATAGTTTGCGCAACGTTGTTGCCATTGCTACAGGCATCGTGGTGTCACGCTCG
TCGTTTGGTATGGCTTCATTCAGCTCCGGTTCCCAACGATCAAGGCGAGTTACATGATCCCCCATGTTGT
GCAAAAAAGCGGTTAGCTCCTTCGGTCCTCCGATCGTTGTCAGAAGTAAGTTGGCCGCAGTGTTATCACT
CATGGTTATGGCAGCACTGCATAATTCTCTTACTGTCATGCCATCCGTAAGATGCTTTTCTGTGACTGGT
GAGTACTCAACCAAGTCATTCTGAGAATAGTGTATGCGGCGACCGAGTTGCTCTTGCCCGGCGTCAATAC
GGGATAATACCGCGCCACATAGCAGAACTTTAAAAGTGCTCATCATTGGAAAACGTTCTTCGGGGCGAAA
ACTCTCAAGGATCTTACCGCTGTTGAGATCCAGTTCGATGTAACCCACTCGTGCACCCAACTGATCTTCA
GCATCTTTTACTTTCACCAGCGTTTCTGGGTGAGCAAAAACAGGAAGGCAAAATGCCGCAAAAAAGGGAA
TAAGGGCGACACGGAAATGTTGAATACTCATACTCTTCCTTTTTCAATATTATTGAAGCATTTATCAGGG
TTATTGTCTCATGAGCGGATACATATTTGAATGTATTTAGAAAAATAAACAAATAGGGGTTCCGCGCACA
TTTCCCCGAAAAGTGCCACCTGAC
Features (pLannotate 1.2.2; 33 found; start..end, strand, type, name):
     31..83      -  misc_feature   bom (fragment): basis of mobility region from pBR322
    238..617     +  enhancer       CMV enhancer: human cytomegalovirus immediate early enhancer
    618..817     +  promoter       CMV promoter: human cytomegalovirus (CMV) immediate early promoter
    835..1015    +  LTR            5' LTR (truncated): truncated 5' long terminal repeat (LTR) from HIV-1
   1062..1187    +  misc_feature   HIV-1 Ψ: packaging signal of human immunodeficiency virus type 1
   1171..1534    +  CDS            HIV-1 gag (fragment): gag protein from human immunodeficiency virus 1; gag
   1680..1913    +  misc_feature   RRE: The Rev response element (RRE) of HIV-1 allows for Rev-dependent mRNA export from the nucleus to the cytoplasm.
   2290..2390    +  CDS            Rev (fragment): human immunodeficiency virus 1 (HIV-1) Rev protein; rev; enhances nuclear export of unspliced and incompletely spliced viral mRNAs
   2440..2557    +  misc_feature   cPPT/CTS: central polypurine tract and central termination sequence of HIV-1
   2659..2870    +  promoter       EF-1α core promoter: core promoter for human elongation factor EF-1α
   2871..3809    +  intron         EF-1α intron A: intron upstream of the start codon of human EF-1α
   3895..7812    +  CDS            AsCpf1: CRISPR-associated protein from Acidaminococcus sp. BV3L6 (Zetsche et al., 2015)
   7819..7866    +  CDS            nucleoplasmin NLS: bipartite nuclear localization signal from nucleoplasmin
   7873..7953    +  CDS            3xHA: three tandem HA epitope tags
   8020..8418    +  CDS            BSD: blasticidin S deaminase; Aspergillus terreus BSD; confers resistance to blasticidin
   8429..9017    +  misc_feature   WPRE: woodchuck hepatitis virus posttranscriptional regulatory element
   9013..9156    +  CDS            nef (fragment): NEF_HV1LA - Experimental evidence at protein level: Swiss-Prot protein existence level 1. Extracellular Nef protein targets CD4(+) T-lymphocytes for apoptosis by interacting with CXCR4 surface receptors. From Human immunodeficiency virus type 1 group M subtype B (isolate Lai) (HIV-1).
   9142..9322    +  LTR            5' LTR (truncated): truncated 5' long terminal repeat (LTR) from HIV-1
   9354..9465    +  polyA_signal   bGH poly(A) signal: bovine growth hormone polyadenylation signal
   9582..9603    +  promoter       SV40 promoter (fragment): SV40 enhancer and early promoter
   9624..10052   +  rep_origin     f1 ori (sequence partly withheld): f1 bacteriophage origin of replication; arrow indicates direction of (+) strand synthesis
  10066..10395   +  promoter       SV40 promoter: SV40 enhancer and early promoter
  10443..10490   +  promoter       EM7 promoter: synthetic bacterial promoter&nbsp
  10509..10883   +  CDS            BleoR: antibiotic-binding protein; Sh ble from Streptoalloteichus hindustanus; confers resistance to bleomycin, phleomycin, and Zeocin™
  10893..11018   +  CDS            ble (fragment): BLE_KLEPN - Experimental evidence at protein level: Swiss-Prot protein existence level 1. Binding protein with a strong affinity to the bleomycin family of antibiotics. Binds to CL990; an antimitotic-antibiotic compound. From Klebsiella pneumoniae.
  11013..11134   +  polyA_signal   SV40 poly(A) signal: SV40 polyadenylation signal
  11205..11227   -  protein_bind   lac operator (fragment): The lac repressor binds to the lac operator to inhibit transcription in E. coli. This inhibition can be relieved by adding lactose or isopropyl-β-D-thiogalactopyranoside (IPTG). lac repressor encoded by lacI
  11231..11261   -  promoter       lac promoter: promoter for the E. coli lac operon
  11276..11297   -  protein_bind   CAP binding site: CAP binding activates transcription in the presence of cAMP. E. coli catabolite activator protein
  11310..11402   -  CDS            lacI (fragment): lac repressor; lacI; The lac repressor binds to the lac operator to inhibit transcription in E. coli. This inhibition can be relieved by adding lactose or isopropyl-β-D-thiogalactopyranoside (IPTG).
  11585..12173   -  rep_origin     ori: high-copy-number ColE1/pMB1/pBR322/pUC origin of replication
  12344..13204   -  CDS            AmpR: β-lactamase; bla; confers resistance to ampicillin, carbenicillin, and related antibiotics
  13205..13309   -  promoter       AmpR promoter: bla
