[The description below was written by a language model from this plasmid's Addgene catalogue record and pLannotate feature annotations shown in this document.]
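Description:
pMV_AA090 is a third-generation-style lentiviral CRISPR vector built on the pRDA_722 backbone by modular assembly. It delivers a Cas12a nuclease alone, with no guide RNA cassette, for knockout applications. It is propagated in E. coli through a high-copy ColE1/pUC-type origin with ampicillin resistance (AmpR under its own promoter). The backbone also carries an f1 origin and an SV40/EM7-driven bleomycin/Zeocin resistance cassette that lies outside the viral genome. The depositor describes the plasmid as a replacement for pRDA_174.

Transcription of the viral RNA in packaging cells is driven by a CMV enhancer/promoter fused to a truncated HIV-1 5' LTR. This is followed by the Ψ packaging signal with a gag fragment, the Rev response element for Rev-dependent nuclear export, and the cPPT/CTS. The downstream truncated LTR and a bGH polyadenylation signal close the transfer cassette. Within it, the human EF-1α core promoter with its intron A drives enhanced Acidaminococcus sp. Cas12a (EnAsCas12a, annotated as AsCpf1), which carries a C-terminal nucleoplasmin bipartite NLS and a 3xHA epitope tag for nuclear targeting and detection. A blasticidin S deaminase coding sequence follows shortly downstream with no annotated promoter of its own. This suggests co-expression from the same EF-1α transcript, although the feature table does not annotate the linking element. A WPRE follows to enhance transcript stability and expression.

The construct is suited to making blasticidin-selected cell lines that stably express Cas12a. Guide arrays can then be introduced into these lines from a separate vector, for example in Cas12a-based knockout experiments or screens.
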