Addgene plasmid #216099: pMV_AA090
Purpose: Knockout, EF1a-driven Cas12a (Cas only)
Depositing lab: John Doench. Depositing organization: Broad Institute. Publication: Modular vector assembly enables rapid assessment of emerging CRISPR technologies. McGee AV, Liu YV, Griffith AL, Szegletes ZM, Wen B, Kraus C, Miller NW, Steger RJ, Escude Velasco B, Bosch JA, Zirin JD, Viswanatha R, Sontheimer EJ, Goodale A, Greene MA, Green TM, Doench JG. Cell Genom. 2024 Mar 13;4(3):100519. doi: 10.1016/j.xgen.2024.100519. PubMed 38484704.
Backbone
  Vector backbone: pRDA_722
  Vector type: Lentiviral, CRISPR ; Assembled Vector
  Selectable markers: Blasticidin
Growth in bacteria
  Bacterial resistance: Ampicillin, 100 μg/mL
  Growth temperature: 37°C
  Growth strain: NEB Stable
  Copy number: Unknown
Gene/Insert
  Gene/Insert name: Cas12a [EnAs]
  Species: Enhanced Acidaminococcus sp.
  Cloning method: Unknown
Terms and licenses: Academic/Nonprofit Terms; Industry Terms: Not Available to Industry
Depositor comments: pRDA_174 replacement. Please visit https://www.biorxiv.org/content/10.1101/2023.10.25.564061v1 for bioRxiv preprint.
How to cite: pMV_AA090 was a gift from John Doench (Addgene plasmid # 216099 ; http://n2t.net/addgene:216099 ; RRID:Addgene_216099)
